>Addgene plasmid #22570 | Flag-HA-USP15 | addgene full sequence | sequence record 201964 | Addgene NGS Result
AGCGGAAGAGCGCCCAATACGCAAACCGCCTCTCCCCGCGCGTTGGCCGATTCATTAATGCAGCTGGCAC
GACAGGTTTCCCGACTGGAAAGCGGGCAGTGAGCGCAACGCAATTAATGTGAGTTAGCTCACTCATTAGG
CACCCCAGGCTTTACACTTTATGCTTCCGGCTCGTATGTTGTGTGGAATTGTGAGCGGATAACAATTTCA
CAATTCTCCCCAGCTCTTTCTGCGCTGTCCATAATGAACTATTTCAGGAGTATTGGAGTATGTGGATTCA
AAACAGTGGCTAATTGAGTCAGGATTACTTAATATTCGACTCCTACCCTCAGAATGTTGTTCTCCAACTT
CAAGAAACTGTTACCCATGAAAGACCCCCGCTGACGGGTAGTCAATCACTCAGAGGAGACCCTCCCAAGG
AACAGCGAGACCACAAGTCGGATGCAACTGCAAGAGGGTTTATTGGATACACGGGTACCCGGGCGACGCA
GTCTATCGGAGGACTGGCGCGCCGAGTGAGGGGTTGTGGGCTCTTTTATTGAGCTCGGGGAGCAGAAGCG
CGCGAACAGAAGCGAGAAGCGAACTGATTGGTTAGTTCAAATAAGGCACAGGGTCATTTCAGGTCCTTGG
GGCACCCTGGAAACATCTGATGGTTCTCTAGAAACTGCTGAGGGCGGGACCGCATCTGGGGACCATCTGT
TCTTGGCCCTGAGCCGGGGCAGGAACTGCTTACCACAGATATCCTGTTTGGCCCATATTCTGCTGTCTCT
CTGTTCCTAACCTTGATCTGAACTTCTCTATTCTCAGTTATGTATTTTCCATGCCTTGCAAAATGGCGTT
ACTTAAGCTAGCTTGCCAAACCTACAGGTGGGGTCTTTCATTCCCCCCTTTTTCTGGAGACTAAATAAAA
TCTTTTATTTTATCGATAAGCTTGGCTGCAGGTCGACATCGATGCATCAGGCACCGGGCTTGCGGGTCAT
GCACCAGGTGCGCGGTCCTTCGGGCACCTCGACGTCGGCGGTGACGGTGAAGCCGAGCCGCTCGTAGAAG
GGGAGGTTGCGGGGCGCGGAGGTCTCCAGGAAGGCGGGCACCCCGGCGCGCTCGGCCGCCTCCACTCCGG
GGAGCACGACGGCGCTGCCCAGACCCTTGCCCTGGTGGTCGGGCGAGACGCCGACGGTGGCCAGGAACCA
CGCGGGCTCCTTGGGCCGGTGCGGCGCCAGGAGGCCTTCCATCTGTTGCTGCGCGGCCAGCCGGGAACCG
CTCAACTCGGCCATGCGCGGGCCGATCTCGGCGAACACCGCCCCCGCTTCGACGCTCTCCGGCGTGGTCC
AGACCGCCACCGCGGCGCCGTCGTCCGCGACCCACACCTTGCCGATGTCGAGCCCGACGCGCGTGAGGAA
GAGTTCTTGCAGCTCGGTGACCCGCTCGATGTGGCGGTCCGGATCGACGGTGTGGCGCGTGGCGGGGTAG
TCGGCGAACGCGGCGGCGAGGGTGCGTACGGCCCTGGGGACGTCGTCGCGGGTGGCGAGGCGCACCGTGG
GCTTGTACTCGGTCATGGTTGTGGCCATATTATCATCGTGTTTTTCAAAGGAAAACCACGTCCCCGTGGT
TCGGGGGGCCTAGACGTTTTTTTAACCTCGACTAAACACATGTAAAGCATGTGCACCGAGGCCCCAGATC
AGATCCCATACAATGGGGTACCTTCTGGGCATCCTTCAGCCCCTTGTTGAATACGCTTGAGGAGAGCCAT
TTGACTCTTTCCACAACTATCCAACTCACAACGTGGCACTGGGGTTGTGCCGCCTTTGCAGGTGTATCTT
ATACACGTGGCTTTTGGCCGCAGAGGCACCTGTCGCCAGGTGGGGGGTTCCGCTGCCTGCAAAGGGTCGC
TACAGACGTTGTTTGTCTTCAAGAAGCTTCCAGAGGAACTGCTTCCTTCACGACATTCAACAGACCTTGC
ATTCCTTTGGCGAGAGGGGAAAGACCCCTAGGAATGCTCGTCAAGAAGACAGGGCCAGGTTTCCGGGCCC
TCACATTGCCAAAAGACGGCAATATGGTGGAAAATAACATATAGACAAACGCACACCGGCCTTATTCCAA
GCGGCTTCGGCCAGTAACGTTAGGGGGGGGGGGCGGAATTCGTTATCGAACCACTTTGTACAAGAAAGTT
GGGTATTAGTTAGTGTGCATACAGTTTTCATTTTCTATATCATTGTCATTATCATTGCTATCTTCATCAC
TTTCTAATGGGATGCCAGTGGCAGCTGAAGCACCTTTAGTTTCTCGGTCAAGAGGAAAAAAGCCAGTTCC
ACTGAAAGTGTCTTGTCTCTGGTAGAAGAGTACATATGCTGCTTTGGACACAATTTGGTCTTCAGATGCA
GTGGAGACACTACTGTCATCAAAATAGTACCATTTTCCATCATCTTTATTTTTTGCAAAAGCAGTATAGT
GTCCTCCTCCCATCCCTCCATAGTGGTTGGAAACAGCAATCAGATTATAGCGGCAAGGACCTGCATTTGG
ATTAATTAAGAATTCCGACATATCCAAGTCATTGATAGGAAAATCAACTAAGGTATCCAACTTGTCTCTC
ATGTATCGACTGTAAGAAAATCGCTTGAGATGTACTACAAGTACTGGAGGCAGGGACCATAAATCCAATT
TCTTTGTGGCTTGCTGATGTTCTTTACAATTCGGACAATACCAGGGATCTTCAGCACCTAGCTTTTCTTT
TGTTGTAAAAAGTTCAATGCAATCTTTTAATTTCACAAAGGGTTTTTTAGGAGGTTTATACTCCACACTT
TCATGTTTTTCAAAGTCCTCAGCAGCATTTTCATCAAAATATCTTTTTTTCAAATCAGGATCCCAATCCA
AAGCAAGAAAAGATCTTTCATCTAGCCTAAGCTGCCTATCATCAAATCTTATATGCCTGGTATCATCTTT
GATGTAGTTGATATCAGTATTGCCTAAGTTGTTGAACTGGAATGTAAACAATCGTTTTTTGTGTCCCGTG
AGTTGACCTTTGCAAGTATCCTCAGTACATAATCCATTTTCAGAATCATTATCTCCTCCAACTGAATCTT
CAGACTGACTGTTTTCATTCTCTGAGGGAAGTTCTTGATCCTGGCTGGATTCATCATCTGGCTCATCTGT
TTCCATTTCACTTGGTGAGCCTTCTTCATGTATGCCATTTGGGCCATTCCCATTAATATTTTGGTCCTTA
CAGCAGTGTAGGGATCCTTCAGTTTCTTCAGTTTCAGTAGATATTTTGACATATCGGCACATTCTCAAGA
GCAGGAGATTATAAAGTTTGTCTTCAGTATTGTTTCGTGGTACAGCCATAAGAAAGGGCTGACCAAAAAG
TGAAGAACCAGTATGGTGGGTATAACTCGAGTGTCTGAATTTTTCTCTTAGGCAAACAGGAATAATCACG
TGCTCTGTATCTTCTGTCCTATTGATGTTAATTTCAAACACATAAATATCATCCCGTTCCATAATACTAC
TAAGGTTTTCATCCATAGCGAATATTCTGTGAAATCTATGATTGTATATATCAGTAACTATCATCTTATC
TGCAGGTATTCCTGACAAAGCAGACAATGCTGTACAAAGATCTAATATGTTTCCAATTTTGGGGACAACC
ACTTTGTACTGCATAGGTTTGGTAAGCGGATCCATTCTAACTAAGTAAACTTCCAAGGTGCGTTCTTTTT
TCATGGGCAATGGAAGTGTCAAGTAACAAAAAGGATCAAATGTTACTGAAATCTTAGCACACTCAGGACA
AACTAAAGTTGATTTGAAAAGGCCATGAAATATATCTACTATGATAGAATCATTTCGTTTTAAATGGTTT
TCCCAGGCTTCTTCGGCAACCACCTTATCTGGCCTTCCATCTGCATCTTTTAATTGTATATATGGTTTTT
TCCTAATTCTATTCAAATCCTCATGTAATCCATCTAATAGGAAAGCTAACAGTTCTTGACAGTCTTGCTG
CTGATATCCAGAGAACTGAGGTGCAAAACGTCCTACCTGTGTCTTAAAGGCTCTTGGGGTGACGTAGCTA
AACTTTCCAGACCACATTTGCTTGATCAGTTCGGCATAAGATTTAGCTATTTCACCTCTCATTCCTAAGG
GATTGTCAAAATTCAGTTCTTCTTGATACTTATCATTGAGGAAATACTCAGTAAGTGGAGGTGTGTTGCT
CAAACACTGAATAGCTGAGTTCATGAAACACGTATTTCCCAAGTTACTTAGGCCACAGAGGCCTGGCTGT
TCATTGTTTCTTCCAGGTTCCGAATAATCATAGTTCTTATAAGCGGTATATGATGGAAGACAGTAATTTG
AGTTTTTCACATTAGGAGTAGAAGGACCCCTTGGCCATGTTCCATCTTCATTTTTCTGTTCTATCACTAA
TACCTGTCCTTGGTATAAACCAGCATCCTGAATGGTGCTGTCTGGTTTATTCAGTGGTTCAAATGTGTTA
CTCATGTATTTGTTCCACAATCTGGTCTCCTTTTCATCTGGAATACTGAAGATTTTTCTTATTTCCTTTT
CAATTGTATCTATTGTGTCAGCTTTGCTAAATCTTCGAGTTACAACATTATTCATGTTTCCATTTTCACA
TAGCTTCAATTCTGTGAGATATACTTCTACTTTGCAGTGCTTTACAAACATACCCTGTTCAACCACCTTT
CGTGCTATTGGCTCTTGACCTTCCATCAATGTGTACCAGCTGACAAGTTTATTCCAACCTTCAGTTGGCA
ACAGTATGTAATCCAATTCATCAATAAGATGTTCCTTAAGTGACTGGGCATCACCATCTTTGAGAAGTCC
AGAGTTATCAATGGGTCCAGGATACACATTTTGATCTCCCATCTGGTATTTGTCCCAACTGTCAAAGCCA
ACATATTTTTTCCACTGTTTGAACCAGCGACTATCGACTAGGTACCAGGTGTCCCCTTTCCGGAGCGAGG
TTTTGAGCAGCGTCGCGATGTCAGACCGCTGGGTGTCCAGATCCGCCGCTCCGCCTTCCGCCATGCCAAC
TTTTTTGTACAAACTTGTTTGATAACCTCGAGCAGCGTAATCTGGAACATCGTATGGGTATCCTCCATCG
AGCTTGTCATCGTCATCCTTGTAGTCCATGGTGGCAGATCTAATTCCGGCGCCTAGAGAAGGAGTGAGGG
CTGGATAAAGGGAGGATCGAGGCGGGGTCGAACGAGGAGGTTCAAGGGGGAGAGACGGGGCGGATGGAGG
AAGAGGAGGCGGAGGCTTAGGGTGTACAAAGGGCTTGACCCAGGGAGGGGGGTCAAAAGCCAAGGCTTCC
CAGGTCACGATGTAGGGGACCTGGTCTGGGTGTCCATGCGGGCCAGGTGAAAAGACCTTGATCTTAACCT
GGGTGATGAGGTCTCGGTTAAAGGTGCCGTCTCGCGGCCATCCGACGTTAAAGGTTGGCCATTCTGCAGA
GCAGAAGGTAACCCAACGTCTCTTCTTGACATCTACCGACTGGTTGTGAGCGATCCGCTCGACATCTTTC
CAGTGACCTAAGGTCAAACTTAAGGGAGTGGTAACAGTCTGGCCCTAATTTTCAGACAAATACAGAAACA
CAGTCAGACAGAGACAACACAGAACGATGCTGCAGCGCTGCAGCAGACAAGACGCGCGGCTTCGGTTCCA
AACCGAAAGCAAAAATTCAGACGGAGGCGGGAACTGTTTTAGGTTCTCGTCTCCTACCAGAACCACATAT
CCTGACGGGGTCGGATTCCACATCGACTCCCTTCCTCAGGTCGGGCCACAAAAACGGCCCCCAAAGTCCC
TGGGACGTCTCCCAGGGTTGCGGCCGGGTGTTCAGAACTCGTCAGTTCCACCACGGGTCCGCCAGATACA
GAGCTAGTTAGCTAACTAGTACAGACGCAGGCGCAAACATTAGATGCCGGCACAAACACGCACAAAGACA
GAGACAGACACGAAACGACCGCTGGCCAGCTTACCTCCCGGCGGGGGGGTCGGTGGTCCCTGGGCAGGGG
TCTCCAAATCTCGGTGGAACCTCCAAATGAAAGACCCCCGAGGTGGGCAGTCAATCAATCTGAGGAGACC
CTCCCAAGGATCAGCGAGTCCACGATTCGGATGCAAACAGCAAGAGGCTTTATTGGGAATACGGGTACCC
GGGCGACGCAGTCTATCGGAGGACTGGCGCGCCGAGTGAGGGGTTGTGGGCTCTTTTATTGAGCTCGGGG
AGCAGAAGCGCGCGAACAGAAGCGAGAAGCGAACTGATTGGTTAGTTCAAATAAGGCACAGGGTCATTTC
AGGTCCTTGGGGCACCCTGGAAACATCTGATGGTTCTCTAGAAACTGCTGAGGGCGGGACCGCATCTGGG
GACCATCTGTTCTTGGCCCTGAGCCGGGGCAGGAACTGCTTACCACAGATATCCTGTTTGGCCCATATTC
TGCTGTCTCTCTGTTCCTAACCTTGATCTGAACTTCTCTATTCTCAGTTATGTATTTTCCATGCCTTGCA
AAATGGCGTTACTTAAGCTAGCTTGCCAAACCTACAGGTGGGGTCTTTCATTCCCCCCTTTTTCTGGAGA
CTAAATAAAATCTTTTATTTTATCTATGGCTCGTACTCTATAGGCTTCAGCTGGTGATATTGTTGAGTCA
AAACTAGAGCCTGGACCACTGATATCCTGTCTTTAACAAATTGGACTAATCGCCTCTACGCCGGACGCAT
CGTGGCCGGCATCACCGGCGCCACAGGTGCGGTTGCTGGCGCCTATATCGCCGACATCACCGATGGGGAA
GATCGGGCTCGCCACTTCGGGCTCATGAGCGCTTGTTTCGGCGTGGGTATGGTGGCAGGCCCCGTGGCCG
GGGGACTGTTGGGCGCCATCTCCTTGCATGCACCATTCCTTGCGCCGTCGTTTTACAACGTCGTGACTGG
GAAAACCCTGGCGTTACCCAACTTAATCGCCTTGCAGCACATCCCCCTTTCGCCAGCTGGCGTAATAGCG
AAGAGGCCCGCACCGATCGCCCTTCCCAACAGTTGCGCAGCCTGAATGGCGAATGGCGCCTGATGCGGTA
TTTTCTCCTTACGCATCTGTGCGGTATTTCACACCGCATATGGTGCACTCTCAGTACAATCTGCTCTGAT
GCCGCATAGTTAAGCCAGCCCCGACACCCGCCAACACCCGCTGACGCGCCCTGACGGGCTTGTCTGCTCC
CGGCATCCGCTTACAGACAAGCTGTGACCGTCTCCGGGAGCTGCATGTGTCAGAGGTTTTCACCGTCATC
ACCGAAACGCGCGAGACGAAAGGGCCTCGTGATACGCCTATTTTTATAGGTTAATGTCATGATAATAATG
GTTTCTTAGACGTCAGGTGGCACTTTTCGGGGAAATGTGCGCGGAACCCCTATTTGTTTATTTTTCTAAA
TACATTCAAATATGTATCCGCTCATGAGACAATAACCCTGATAAATGCTTCAATAATATTGAAAAAGGAA
GAGTATGAGTATTCAACATTTCCGTGTCGCCCTTATTCCCTTTTTTGCGGCATTTTGCCTTCCTGTTTTT
GCTCACCCAGAAACGCTGGTGAAAGTAAAAGATGCTGAAGATCAGTTGGGTGCACGAGTGGGTTACATCG
AACTGGATCTCAACAGCGGTAAGATCCTTGAGAGTTTTCGCCCCGAAGAACGTTTTCCAATGATGAGCAC
TTTTAAAGTTCTGCTATGTGGCGCGGTATTATCCCGTATTGACGCCGGGCAAGAGCAACTCGGTCGCCGC
ATACACTATTCTCAGAATGACTTGGTTGAGTACTCACCAGTCACAGAAAAGCATCTTACGGATGGCATGA
CAGTAAGAGAATTATGCAGTGCTGCCATAACCATGAGTGATAACACTGCGGCCAACTTACTTCTGACAAC
GATCGGAGGACCGAAGGAGCTAACCGCTTTTTTGCACAACATGGGGGATCATGTAACTCGCCTTGATCGT
TGGGAACCGGAGCTGAATGAAGCCATACCAAACGACGAGCGTGACACCACGATGCCTGTAGCAATGGCAA
CAACGTTGCGCAAACTATTAACTGGCGAACTACTTACTCTAGCTTCCCGGCAACAATTAATAGACTGGAT
GGAGGCGGATAAAGTTGCAGGACCACTTCTGCGCTCGGCCCTTCCGGCTGGCTGGTTTATTGCTGATAAA
TCTGGAGCCGGTGAGCGTGGGTCTCGCGGTATCATTGCAGCACTGGGGCCAGATGGTAAGCCCTCCCGTA
TCGTAGTTATCTACACGACGGGGAGTCAGGCAACTATGGATGAACGAAATAGACAGATCGCTGAGATAGG
TGCCTCACTGATTAAGCATTGGTAACTGTCAGACCAAGTTTACTCATATATACTTTAGATTGATTTAAAA
CTTCATTTTTAATTTAAAAGGATCTAGGTGAAGATCCTTTTTGATAATCTCATGACCAAAATCCCTTAAC
GTGAGTTTTCGTTCCACTGAGCGTCAGACCCCGTAGAAAAGATCAAAGGATCTTCTTGAGATCCTTTTTT
TCTGCGCGTAATCTGCTGCTTGCAAACAAAAAAACCACCGCTACCAGCGGTGGTTTGTTTGCCGGATCAA
GAGCTACCAACTCTTTTTCCGAAGGTAACTGGCTTCAGCAGAGCGCAGATACCAAATACTGTTCTTCTAG
TGTAGCCGTAGTTAGGCCACCACTTCAAGAACTCTGTAGCACCGCCTACATACCTCGCTCTGCTAATCCT
GTTACCAGTGGCTGCTGCCAGTGGCGATAAGTCGTGTCTTACCGGGTTGGACTCAAGACGATAGTTACCG
GATAAGGCGCAGCGGTCGGGCTGAACGGGGGGTTCGTGCACACAGCCCAGCTTGGAGCGAACGACCTACA
CCGAACTGAGATACCTACAGCGTGAGCTATGAGAAAGCGCCACGCTTCCCGAAGGGAGAAAGGCGGACAG
GTATCCGGTAAGCGGCAGGGTCGGAACAGGAGAGCGCACGAGGGAGCTTCCAGGGGGAAACGCCTGGTAT
CTTTATAGTCCTGTCGGGTTTCGCCACCTCTGACTTGAGCGTCGATTTTTGTGATGCTCGTCAGGGGGGC
GGAGCCTATGGAAAAACGCCAGCAACGCGGCCTTTTTACGGTTCCTGGCCTTTTGCTGGCCTTTTGCTCA
CATGTTCTTTCCTGCGTTATCCCCTGATTCTGTGGATAACCGTATTACCGCCTTTGAGTGAGCTGATACC
GCTCGCCGCAGCCGAACGACCGAGCGCAGCGAGTCAGTGAGCGAGGA
Features (pLannotate 1.2.2; 23 found; start..end, strand, type, name):
     10..102     +  CDS            lacI (fragment): lac repressor; lacI; The lac repressor binds to the lac operator to inhibit transcription in E. coli. This inhibition can be relieved by adding lactose or isopropyl-β-D-thiogalactopyranoside (IPTG).
    115..136     +  protein_bind   CAP binding site: CAP binding activates transcription in the presence of cAMP. E. coli catabolite activator protein
    151..181     +  promoter       lac promoter: promoter for the E. coli lac operon
    189..205     +  protein_bind   lac operator: The lac repressor binds to the lac operator to inhibit transcription in E. coli. This inhibition can be relieved by adding lactose or isopropyl-β-D-thiogalactopyranoside (IPTG). lac repressor encoded by lacI
    367..881     -  LTR            3' LTR: 3' long terminal repeat from murine embryonic stem cell virus
    957..1556    -  CDS            PuroR: puromycin N-acetyltransferase; pac from Streptomyces alboniger; confers resistance to puromycin
   1570..2032    -  misc_feature   IRES: internal ribosome entry site (IRES) of the encephalomyocarditis virus (EMCV)
   2150..2174    +  protein_bind   attB2: mutant version of attB; recombination site for the Gateway® BP reaction BP Clonase™
   2179..5034    -  CDS            Usp15: UBP15_RAT - Also known as ubp109. Experimental evidence at protein level: Swiss-Prot protein existence level 1. Hydrolase that removes conjugated ubiquitin from target proteins and regulates various pathways such as the TGF-beta receptor signaling, NF-kappa-B and RNF41/NRDP1-PRKN pathways. Acts as a key regulator of TGF-beta receptor signaling pathway, but the precise mechanism is still unclear: according to a report, acts by promoting deubiquitination of monoubiquitinated R-SMADs (SMAD1, SMAD2 and/or SMAD3), thereby alleviating inhibition of R-SMADs and promoting activation of TGF-beta target
   5040..5057    -  protein_bind   attB1 (fragment): mutant version of attB; core recombination site for the Gateway® BP reaction BP Clonase™
   5074..5100    -  CDS            3xHA (fragment): three tandem HA epitope tags
   5113..5133    -  CDS            FLAG (fragment): FLAG® epitope tag, followed by an enterokinase cleavage site
   5158..5574    -  CDS            gag (truncated): truncated Moloney murine leukemia virus (MMLV) gag gene lacking the start codon
   5641..5982    -  misc_feature   MESV Ψ: packaging signal of murine embryonic stem cell virus
   6046..6562    -  LTR            5' LTR: 5' long terminal repeat from murine embryonic stem cell virus
   6604..6702    -  CDS            env (fragment): murine leukemia virus gPr80 envelope polyprotein precursor; env; proteolytically cleaved into gp70SU and p15TM subunits
   6703..6904    +  CDS            TcR (fragment): tetracycline efflux protein; tet; confers resistance to tetracycline
   6904..7053    +  CDS            lacZα (fragment): LacZα fragment of β-galactosidase; lacZ fragment
   7059..7158    -  misc_feature   bom (fragment): basis of mobility region from pBR322
   7260..7295    -  CDS            rop (fragment): Rop protein, which maintains plasmids at low copy number; rop
   7390..7494    +  promoter       AmpR promoter: bla
   7495..8355    +  CDS            AmpR: β-lactamase; bla; confers resistance to ampicillin, carbenicillin, and related antibiotics
   8526..9114    +  rep_origin     ori: high-copy-number ColE1/pMB1/pBR322/pUC origin of replication
