[The description below was written by a language model from this plasmid's Addgene catalogue record and pLannotate feature annotations shown in this document.]
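Description:
Flag-HA-USP15 is a retroviral mammalian expression plasmid carrying the human deubiquitinating enzyme USP15 (ubiquitin specific peptidase 15, wild type with no recorded mutation) in the Gateway destination backbone pDEST_LTR_N_FLAG_HA_IRES_puro. The sequenced record is about 9.3 kb. In bacteria it is maintained through a high-copy ColE1/pUC-type origin and selected with ampicillin via the β-lactamase gene and its own promoter. Several short annotated fragments (lacI, lacZα, TcR, rop, bom, env) appear to be backbone remnants rather than functional elements.

The proviral cassette lies on the reverse strand between murine embryonic stem cell virus 5′ and 3′ LTRs. It includes the MESV Ψ packaging signal and a truncated gag segment lacking its start codon, which together allow the transcript to be packaged into retroviral particles when helper functions are supplied in trans. No separate internal promoter is annotated, so expression is evidently driven from the 5′ LTR. Downstream, FLAG and HA epitope tags precede an attB1 site, the USP15 open reading frame and attB2, the att sites being left over from the LR recombination used for cloning. The annotation tool matched the coding sequence to the rat Usp15 protein, but the catalogue entry identifies the insert as human. An EMCV IRES then directs translation of puromycin N-acetyltransferase from the same transcript, linking puromycin resistance to expression of the tagged protein.

This arrangement suits the generation of stably transduced, puromycin-selected mammalian cell lines expressing N-terminally FLAG-HA-tagged USP15. The dual tag supports affinity purification and detection, consistent with the associated study mapping interaction partners of human deubiquitinating enzymes.
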