Addgene plasmid #22570: Flag-HA-USP15
Depositing lab: Wade Harper. Depositing organization: Harvard Medical School. Publication: Defining the human deubiquitinating enzyme interaction landscape. Sowa ME, Bennett EJ, Gygi SP, Harper JW. Cell. 2009 Jul 23. 138(2):389-403. 10.1016/j.cell.2009.04.042 PubMed 19615732.
Backbone
  Vector backbone: pDEST_LTR_N_FLAG_HA_IRES_puro
  Backbone manufacturer: Harper_Lab
  Backbone size w/o insert (bp): 6521
  Vector type: Mammalian Expression, Retroviral
  Selectable markers: Puromycin
Growth in bacteria
  Bacterial resistance: Ampicillin, 100 μg/mL
  Growth temperature: 37°C
  Growth strain: DH5alpha
  Copy number: High Copy
Gene/Insert
  Gene/Insert name: USP15 (alt names: ubiquitin specific peptidase 15; KIAA0529, MGC131982, MGC149838, MGC74854, UNPH4)
  Species: H. sapiens (human)
  Mutation: None
  GenBank ID: NM_006313
  Entrez Gene: USP15 (a.k.a. UNPH-2, UNPH4)
  Tag / fusion protein: FLAG (N terminal on backbone); HA (N terminal on backbone)
  Cloning method: Gateway Cloning; 5′ cloning site GATEWAY_LR (unknown if destroyed); 3′ cloning site GATEWAY_LR (unknown if destroyed)
  Sequencing primers: 5′ CAGCCCTCACTCCTTCTCTAGG; 3′ CAAGCGGCTTCGGCCAGTAAC
Resource information
  A portion of this plasmid was derived from a plasmid made by: gift from Peter Howley, HMS
Terms and licenses: Academic/Nonprofit Terms; Industry Terms: Not Available to Industry
How to cite: Flag-HA-USP15 was a gift from Wade Harper (Addgene plasmid # 22570 ; http://n2t.net/addgene:22570 ; RRID:Addgene_22570)
