>Addgene plasmid #22570 | Flag-HA-USP15 | addgene partial sequence | sequence record 28372 | 22570 with Harper-mscv (CAGCCCTCACTCCTTCTCTAGG)
GGACTACAAGGATGACGATGACAAGCTCGATGGAGGATACCCATACGATGTTCCAGATTACGCTGCTCGA
GGTTATCAAACAAGTTTGTACAAAAAAGTTGGCATGGCGGAAGGCGGAGCGGCGGATCTGGACACCCAGC
GGTCTGACATCGCGACGCTGCTCAAAACCTCGCTCCGGAAAGGGGACACCTGGTACCTAGTCGATAGTCG
CTGGTTCAAACAGTGGAAAAAATATGTTGGCTTTGACAGTTGGGACAAATACCAGATGGGAGATCAAAAT
GTGTATCCTGGACCCATTGATAACTCTGGACTTCTCAAAGATGGTGATGCCCAGTCACTTAAGGAACATC
TTATTGATGAATTGGATTACATACTGTTGCCAACTGAAGGTTGGAATAAACTTGTCAGCTGGTACACATT
GATGGAAGGTCAAGAGCCAATAGCACGAAAGGTGGTTGAACAGGGTATGTTTGTAAAGCACTGCAAAGTA
GAAGTATATCTCACAGAATTGAAGCTATGTGAAAATGGAAACATGAATAATGTTGTAACTCGAAGATTTA
GCAAAGCTGACACAATAGATACAATTGAAAAGGAAATAAGAAAAATCTTCAGTATTCCAGATGAAAAGGA
GACCAGATTGTGGAACAAATACATGAGTAACACATTTGAACCACTGAATAAACCAGAC
